>Addgene plasmid #100618 | YCe1717 HC_Kan_RFP-p8b | addgene full sequence | sequence record 192650 | Addgene NGS Result
ACGTCTCGATCCAGAGACCGAATTCGCGGCCGCTTCTAGAGCAATACGCAAACCGCCTCTCCCCGCGCGT
TGGCCGATTCATTAATGCAGCTGGCACGACAGGTTTCCCGACTGGAAAGCGGGCAGTGAGCGCAACGCAA
TTAATGTGAGTTAGCTCACTCATTAGGCACCCCAGGCTTTACACTTTATGCTTCCGGCTCGTATGTTGTG
TGGAATTGTGAGCGGATAACAATTTCACACATACTAGAGAAAGAGGAGAAATACTAGATGGCTTCCTCCG
AAGACGTTATCAAAGAGTTCATGCGTTTCAAAGTTCGTATGGAAGGTTCCGTTAACGGTCACGAGTTCGA
AATCGAAGGTGAAGGTGAAGGTCGTCCGTACGAAGGTACCCAGACCGCTAAACTGAAAGTTACCAAAGGT
GGTCCGCTGCCGTTCGCTTGGGACATCCTGTCCCCGCAGTTCCAGTACGGTTCCAAAGCTTACGTTAAAC
ACCCGGCTGACATCCCGGACTACCTGAAACTGTCCTTCCCGGAAGGTTTCAAATGGGAACGTGTTATGAA
CTTCGAAGACGGTGGTGTTGTTACCGTTACCCAGGACTCCTCCCTGCAAGACGGTGAGTTCATCTACAAA
GTTAAACTGCGTGGTACCAACTTCCCGTCCGACGGTCCGGTTATGCAGAAAAAAACCATGGGTTGGGAAG
CTTCCACCGAACGTATGTACCCGGAAGACGGTGCTCTGAAAGGTGAAATCAAAATGCGTCTGAAACTGAA
AGACGGTGGTCACTACGACGCTGAAGTTAAAACCACCTACATGGCTAAAAAACCGGTTCAGCTGCCGGGT
GCTTACAAAACCGACATCAAACTGGACATCACCTCCCACAACGAAGACTACACCATCGTTGAACAGTACG
AACGTGCTGAAGGTCGTCACTCCACCGGTGCTTAATAACGCTGATAGTGCTAGTGTAGATCGCTACTAGA
GCCAGGCATCAAATAAAACGAAAGGCTCAGTCGAAAGACTGGGCCTTTCGTTTTATCTGTTGTTTGTCGG
TGAACGCTCTCTACTAGAGTCACACTGGCTCACCTTCGGGTGGGCCTTTCTGCGTTTATATACTAGTAGC
GGCCGCTGCAGGGTCTCTGCGTCGAGACGAATTCTCTAGATATCGCTCAATACTGACCATTTAAATCATA
CCTGACCTCCATAGCAGAAAGTCAAAAGCCTCCGACCGGAGGCTTTTGACTTGATCGGCACGTAAGAGGT
TCCAACTTTCACCATAATGAAATAAGATCACTACCGGGCGTATTTTTTGAGTTATCGAGATTTTCAGGAG
CTAAGGAAGCTAAAATGAGCCATATTCAACGGGAAACGTCTTGCTCGAGGCCGCGATTAAATTCCAACAT
GGATGCTGATTTATATGGGTATAAATGGGCTCGCGATAATGTCGGGCAATCAGGTGCGACAATCTATCGA
TTGTATGGGAAGCCCGATGCGCCAGAGTTGTTTCTGAAACATGGCAAAGGTAGCGTTGCCAATGATGTTA
CAGATGAGATGGTCAGGCTAAACTGGCTGACGGAATTTATGCCTCTTCCGACCATCAAGCATTTTATCCG
TACTCCTGATGATGCATGGTTACTCACCACTGCGATCCCAGGGAAAACAGCATTCCAGGTATTAGAAGAA
TATCCTGATTCAGGTGAAAATATTGTTGATGCGCTGGCAGTGTTCCTGCGCCGGTTGCATTCGATTCCTG
TTTGTAATTGTCCTTTTAACGGCGATCGCGTATTTCGTCTCGCTCAGGCGCAATCACGAATGAATAACGG
TTTGGTTGGTGCGAGTGATTTTGATGACGAGCGTAATGGCTGGCCTGTTGAACAAGTCTGGAAAGAAATG
CATAAGCTTTTGCCATTCTCACCGGATTCAGTCGTCACTCATGGTGATTTCTCACTTGATAACCTTATTT
TTGACGAGGGGAAATTAATAGGTTGTATTGATGTTGGACGAGTCGGAATCGCAGACCGATACCAGGATCT
TGCCATCCTATGGAACTGCCTCGGTGAGTTTTCTCCTTCATTACAGAAACGGCTTTTTCAAAAATATGGT
ATTGATAATCCTGATATGAATAAATTGCAGTTTCACTTGATGCTCGATGAGTTTTTCTGAGGGCCCAAAT
GTAATCACCTGGCTCACCTTCGGGTGGGCCTTTCTGCGTTGCTGGCGTTTTTCCATAGGCTCCGCCCCCC
TGACGAGCATCACAAAAATCGATGCTCAAGTCAGAGGTGGCGAAACCCGACAGGACTATAAAGATACCAG
GCGTTTCCCCCTGGAAGCTCCCTCGTGCGCTCTCCTGTTCCGACCCTGCCGCTTACCGGATACCTGTCCG
CCTTTCTCCCTTCGGGAAGCGTGGCGCTTTCTCATAGCTCACGCTGTAGGTATCTCAGTTCGGTGTAGGT
CGTTCGCTCCAAGCTGGGCTGTGTGCACGAACCCCCCGTTCAGCCCGACCGCTGCGCCTTATCCGGTAAC
TATCGTCTTGAGTCCAACCCGGTAAGACACGACTTATCGCCACTGGCAGCAGCCACTGGTAACAGGATTA
GCAGAGCGAGGTATGTAGGCGGTGCTACAGAGTTCTTGAAGTGGTGGCCTAACTACGGCTACACTAGAAG
AACAGTATTTGGTATCTGCGCTCTGCTGAAGCCAGTTACCTCGGAAAAAGAGTTGGTAGCTCTTGATCCG
GCAAACAAACCACCGCTGGTAGCGGTGGTTTTTTTGTTTGCAAGCAGCAGATTACGCGCAGAAAAAAAGG
ATCTCAAGAAGATCCTTTGATTTTCTACCGAAGAAAGGCCCACCCGTGAAGGTGAGCCAGTGAGTTGATT
GCAGTCCAGTTACGCTGGAGTCTGAGGCTCGTCCTGAATGATATCAAGCTTGAATTCGTT
Features (pLannotate 1.2.2; 15 found; start..end, strand, type, name):
     20..41      +  misc_feature   BioBrick prefix: BioBrick prefix for parts that do not start with "ATG"
     42..129     +  CDS            lacI (fragment): lac repressor; lacI; The lac repressor binds to the lac operator to inhibit transcription in E. coli. This inhibition can be relieved by adding lactose or isopropyl-β-D-thiogalactopyranoside (IPTG).
    142..163     +  protein_bind   CAP binding site: CAP binding activates transcription in the presence of cAMP. E. coli catabolite activator protein
    178..208     +  promoter       lac promoter: promoter for the E. coli lac operon
    216..232     +  protein_bind   lac operator: The lac repressor binds to the lac operator to inhibit transcription in E. coli. This inhibition can be relieved by adding lactose or isopropyl-β-D-thiogalactopyranoside (IPTG). lac repressor encoded by lacI
    268..942     +  CDS            mRFP1: mRFP1 is a basic (constitutively fluorescent) red fluorescent protein published in 2002, derived from Discosoma sp.. It is reported to be a somewhat slowly-maturing monomer with low acid sensitivity.
    990..1061    +  terminator     rrnB T1 terminator: transcription terminator T1 from the E. coli rrnB gene
   1077..1104    +  terminator     T7Te terminator: phage T7 early transcription terminator
   1111..1131    +  misc_feature   BioBrick suffix: universal suffix for all parts
   1210..1241    +  terminator     tonB terminator: bidirectional E. coli tonB-P14 transcription terminator
   1242..1344    +  promoter       cat promoter: promoter of the E. coli cat gene encoding chloramphenicol acetyltransferase
   1345..2158    +  CDS            KanR (fragment): aminoglycoside phosphotransferase; aph(3')-Ia; confers resistance to kanamycin in bacteria or G418 (Geneticin®) in eukaryotes
   2181..2208    +  terminator     T7Te terminator: phage T7 early transcription terminator
   2220..2807    -  rep_origin     ori: high-copy-number ColE1/pMB1/pBR322/pUC origin of replication
   2829..2858    -  terminator     T3Te terminator: phage T3 early transcription terminator
