[The description below was written by a language model from this plasmid's Addgene catalogue record and pLannotate feature annotations shown in this document.]
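Description:
YCe1717 HC_Kan_RFP-p8b is an empty part-entry vector from the EMMA (Extensible Mammalian Modular Assembly) toolkit, built on the pSMART HC_Kan backbone and used to domesticate new DNA parts for position 8b of the EMMA assembly scheme. It is a small (about 2.9 kb) bacterial cloning plasmid that replicates in E. coli from a high-copy ColE1/pUC-type origin and is selected with kanamycin through an aminoglycoside phosphotransferase gene, annotated as driven by a cat promoter. The backbone carries several transcription terminators (tonB, T7Te and T3Te) around the marker, origin and cloning region. These terminators insulate the insert from read-through transcription in either direction.

The plasmid has no gene of interest. Instead it carries a placeholder mRFP1 cassette in BioBrick format, bounded by the BioBrick prefix and suffix. This cassette comprises a residual lacI fragment, a CAP binding site, the lac promoter and operator, the mRFP1 coding sequence, and rrnB T1 and T7Te terminators. According to the depositor, a new part is inserted by a BsaI Golden Gate reaction that replaces the RFP gene. Loss of the red reporter would be expected to distinguish recombinant colonies from those carrying the parental vector, although the record does not describe this screen explicitly. In the resulting plasmid the part is flanked by BsmBI sites and by the fusion sites that define position 8b, so it can be released and joined in order with parts from other positions when assembling mammalian expression vectors. The type IIS sites and fusion overhangs are not annotated in the feature table, and the record does not state what functional category of part position 8b holds.
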