Addgene plasmid #100618: YCe1717 HC_Kan_RFP-p8b
Purpose: (Empty Backbone) EMMA toolkit part-entry vector position 8b
Depositing lab: Yizhi Cai. Depositing organization: University of Edinburgh. Publication: EMMA: An Extensible Mammalian Modular Assembly Toolkit for the Rapid Design and Production of Diverse Expression Vectors. Martella A, Matjusaitis M, Auxillos J, Pollard SM, Cai Y. ACS Synth Biol. 2017 Apr 24. doi: 10.1021/acssynbio.7b00016. PubMed 28418644.
Backbone
  Vector backbone: pSMART HC_Kan
  Vector type: Synthetic Biology
Growth in bacteria
  Bacterial resistance: Kanamycin, 50 μg/mL
  Growth temperature: 37°C
  Growth strain: DH5alpha
  Copy number: High Copy
Gene/Insert
  Gene/Insert name: None
Terms and licenses: Academic/Nonprofit Terms; Industry Terms: Not Available to Industry
Depositor comments: It is used to standardize new parts for EMMA toolkit. New DNA fragments (parts) are cloned into this plasmid replacing the RFP gene through a BsaI Golden Gate reaction. The resulting plasmid will have the part flanked by BsmBI sites and the fusion sites corresponding to position 8b of EMMA platform.
How to cite: YCe1717 HC_Kan_RFP-p8b was a gift from Yizhi Cai (Addgene plasmid # 100618 ; http://n2t.net/addgene:100618 ; RRID:Addgene_100618)
